>Addgene plasmid #214658 | pGL4_NFAT-RE-CMV-BC0528-luc2 | addgene full sequence | sequence record 423226 | Addgene NGS Result
GGCCTAACTGGCCGGTACCTGAGCTCGCTAGCCTCGAGGATATCAAACAAGTTTGTACAAAAAAGCAGGC
TCCCAAGTGCAGGTGCCAGAACATTTCTCTGGCCTAACTGGCCGGTACCGGAGGAAAAACTGTTTCATAC
AGAAGGCGTGGAGGAAAAACTGTTTCATACAGAAGGCGTGGAGGAAAAACTGTTTCATACAGAAGGCGTG
CTAGTCCTAACTGGCCGGTACCGGAGGAAAAACTGTTTCATACAGAAGGCGTGGAGGAAAAACTGTTTCA
TACAGAAGGCGTGGAGGAAAAACTGTTTCATACAGAAGGCGTGCTAGCGGGGGGCTACAACTTTTCTATA
CAAAGTTGCGGTACCCGGGTCGAGTAGGCGTGTACGGTGGGAGGCCTATATAAGCAGAGCTCGTTTAGTG
AACCGTCAGATCGCCTGGAGACGCCATCCACGCTGTTTTGACCTCCATAGAAGACACCGGGACCGATCCA
GCCCAACTTTGTATAATAAAGTTGAGCTAGTTGCTAAGTCTGCCGAGTAGAATTAACCCTCACTAAAGGG
TAGGTGACACTATAATCTACTTACTCTTTCAAAACAGGCAGACAAAACATTACTTTACACATCCTATAGT
GAGTCGTATTAGTAGACGCGAGTCAATGCATGTACGACAGCTTTCTTGTACAAAGTGGTTCGATATCAAG
ATCTGGCCTCGGCGGCCAAGCTTGGCAATCCGGTACTGTTGGTAAAGCCACCATGGAAGATGCCAAAAAC
ATTAAGAAGGGCCCAGCGCCATTCTACCCACTCGAAGACGGGACCGCCGGCGAGCAGCTGCACAAAGCCA
TGAAGCGCTACGCCCTGGTGCCCGGCACCATCGCCTTTACCGACGCACATATCGAGGTGGACATTACCTA
CGCCGAGTACTTCGAGATGAGCGTTCGGCTGGCAGAAGCTATGAAGCGCTATGGGCTGAATACAAACCAT
CGGATCGTGGTGTGCAGCGAGAATAGCTTGCAGTTCTTCATGCCCGTGTTGGGTGCCCTGTTCATCGGTG
TGGCTGTGGCCCCAGCTAACGACATCTACAACGAGCGCGAGCTGCTGAACAGCATGGGCATCAGCCAGCC
CACCGTCGTATTCGTGAGCAAGAAAGGGCTGCAAAAGATCCTCAACGTGCAAAAGAAGCTACCGATCATA
CAAAAGATCATCATCATGGATAGCAAGACCGACTACCAGGGCTTCCAAAGCATGTACACCTTCGTGACTT
CCCATTTGCCACCCGGCTTCAACGAGTACGACTTCGTGCCCGAGAGCTTCGACCGGGACAAAACCATCGC
CCTGATCATGAACAGTAGTGGCAGTACCGGATTGCCCAAGGGCGTAGCCCTACCGCACCGCACCGCTTGT
GTCCGATTCAGTCATGCCCGCGACCCCATCTTCGGCAACCAGATCATCCCCGACACCGCTATCCTCAGCG
TGGTGCCATTTCACCACGGCTTCGGCATGTTCACCACGCTGGGCTACTTGATCTGCGGCTTTCGGGTCGT
GCTCATGTACCGCTTCGAGGAGGAGCTATTCTTGCGCAGCTTGCAAGACTATAAGATTCAATCTGCCCTG
CTGGTGCCCACACTATTTAGCTTCTTCGCTAAGAGCACTCTCATCGACAAGTACGACCTAAGCAACTTGC
ACGAGATCGCCAGCGGCGGGGCGCCGCTCAGCAAGGAGGTAGGTGAGGCCGTGGCCAAACGCTTCCACCT
ACCAGGCATCCGCCAGGGCTACGGCCTGACAGAAACAACCAGCGCCATTCTGATCACCCCCGAAGGGGAC
GACAAGCCTGGCGCAGTAGGCAAGGTGGTGCCCTTCTTCGAGGCTAAGGTGGTGGACTTGGACACCGGTA
AGACACTGGGTGTGAACCAGCGCGGCGAGCTGTGCGTCCGTGGCCCCATGATCATGAGCGGCTACGTTAA
CAACCCCGAGGCTACAAACGCTCTCATCGACAAGGACGGCTGGCTGCACAGCGGCGACATCGCCTACTGG
GACGAGGACGAGCACTTCTTCATCGTGGACCGGCTGAAGAGCCTGATCAAATACAAGGGCTACCAGGTAG
CCCCAGCCGAACTGGAGAGCATCCTGCTGCAACACCCCAACATCTTCGACGCCGGGGTCGCCGGCCTGCC
CGACGACGATGCCGGCGAGCTGCCCGCCGCAGTCGTCGTGCTGGAACACGGTAAAACCATGACCGAGAAG
GAGATCGTGGACTATGTGGCCAGCCAGGTTACAACCGCCAAGAAGCTGCGCGGTGGTGTTGTGTTCGTGG
ACGAGGTGCCTAAAGGACTGACCGGCAAGTTGGACGCCCGCAAGATCCGCGAGATTCTCATTAAGGCCAA
GAAGGGCGGCAAGATCGCCGTGTAATCTGCTTGCAAGAACTGGTTCAGTAGCTTAAGCCACTTTGTGATC
CACCTTAACAGCCACGGCTTCCCTCCCGAGGTGGAGGAGCAGGCCGCCGGCACCCTGCCCATGAGCTGCG
CCCAGGAGAGCGGCATGGATAGACACCCTGCTGCTTGCGCCAGCGCCAGGATCAACGTCTAACTGCAGTC
TAGAGTCGGGGCGGCCGGCCGCTTCGAGCAGACATGATAAGATACATTGATGAGTTTGGACAAACCACAA
CTAGAATGCAGTGAAAAAAATGCTTTATTTGTGAAATTTGTGATGCTATTGCTTTATTTGTAACCATTAT
AAGCTGCAATAAACAAGTTAACAACAACAATTGCATTCATTTTATGTTTCAGGTTCAGGGGGAGGTGTGG
GAGGTTTTTTAAAGCAAGTAAAACCTCTACAAATGTGGTAAAATCGATAAGGATCCGTTTGCGTATTGGG
CGCTCTTCCGCTGATCTGCGCAGCACCATGGCCTGAAATAACCTCTGAAAGAGGAACTTGGTTAGCTACC
TTCTGAGGCGGAAAGAACCAGCTGTGGAATGTGTGTCAGTTAGGGTGTGGAAAGTCCCCAGGCTCCCCAG
CAGGCAGAAGTATGCAAAGCATGCATCTCAATTAGTCAGCAACCAGGTGTGGAAAGTCCCCAGGCTCCCC
AGCAGGCAGAAGTATGCAAAGCATGCATCTCAATTAGTCAGCAACCATAGTCCCGCCCCTAACTCCGCCC
ATCCCGCCCCTAACTCCGCCCAGTTCCGCCCATTCTCCGCCCCATGGCTGACTAATTTTTTTTATTTATG
CAGAGGCCGAGGCCGCCTCTGCCTCTGAGCTATTCCAGAAGTAGTGAGGAGGCTTTTTTGGAGGCCTAGG
CTTTTGCAAAAAGCTCGATTCTTCTGACACTAGCGCCACCATGAAGAAGCCCGAACTCACCGCTACCAGC
GTTGAAAAATTTCTCATCGAGAAGTTCGACAGTGTGAGCGACCTGATGCAGTTGTCGGAGGGCGAAGAGA
GCCGAGCCTTCAGCTTCGATGTCGGCGGACGCGGCTATGTACTGCGGGTGAATAGCTGCGCTGATGGCTT
CTACAAAGACCGCTACGTGTACCGCCACTTCGCCAGCGCTGCACTACCCATCCCCGAAGTGTTGGACATC
GGCGAGTTCAGCGAGAGCCTGACATACTGCATCAGTAGACGCGCCCAAGGCGTTACTCTCCAAGACCTCC
CCGAAACAGAGCTGCCTGCTGTGTTACAGCCTGTCGCCGAAGCTATGGATGCTATTGCCGCCGCCGACCT
CAGTCAAACCAGCGGCTTCGGCCCATTCGGGCCCCAAGGCATCGGCCAGTACACAACCTGGCGGGATTTC
ATTTGCGCCATTGCTGATCCCCATGTCTACCACTGGCAGACCGTGATGGACGACACCGTGTCCGCCAGCG
TAGCTCAAGCCCTGGACGAACTGATGCTGTGGGCCGAAGACTGTCCCGAGGTGCGCCACCTCGTCCATGC
CGACTTCGGCAGCAACAACGTCCTGACCGACAACGGCCGCATCACCGCCGTAATCGACTGGTCCGAAGCT
ATGTTCGGGGACAGTCAGTACGAGGTGGCCAACATCTTCTTCTGGCGGCCCTGGCTGGCTTGCATGGAGC
AGCAGACTCGCTACTTCGAGCGCCGGCATCCCGAGCTGGCCGGCAGCCCTCGTCTGCGAGCCTACATGCT
GCGCATCGGCCTGGATCAGCTCTACCAGAGCCTCGTGGACGGCAACTTCGACGATGCTGCCTGGGCTCAA
GGCCGCTGCGATGCCATCGTCCGCAGCGGGGCCGGCACCGTCGGTCGCACACAAATCGCTCGCCGGAGCG
CAGCCGTATGGACCGACGGCTGCGTCGAGGTGCTGGCCGACAGCGGCAACCGCCGGCCCAGTACACGACC
GCGCGCTAAGGAGGTAGGTCGAGTTTAAACTCTAGAACCGGTCATGGCCGCAATAAAATATCTTTATTTT
CATTACATCTGTGTGTTGGTTTTTTGTGTGTTCGAACTAGATGCTGTCGACCGATGCCCTTGAGAGCCTT
CAACCCAGTCAGCTCCTTCCGGTGGGCGCGGGGCATGACTATCGTCGCCGCACTTATGACTGTCTTCTTT
ATCATGCAACTCGTAGGACAGGTGCCGGCAGCGCTCTTCCGCTTCCTCGCTCACTGACTCGCTGCGCTCG
GTCGTTCGGCTGCGGCGAGCGGTATCAGCTCACTCAAAGGCGGTAATACGGTTATCCACAGAATCAGGGG
ATAACGCAGGAAAGAACATGTGAGCAAAAGGCCAGCAAAAGGCCAGGAACCGTAAAAAGGCCGCGTTGCT
GGCGTTTTTCCATAGGCTCCGCCCCCCTGACGAGCATCACAAAAATCGACGCTCAAGTCAGAGGTGGCGA
AACCCGACAGGACTATAAAGATACCAGGCGTTTCCCCCTGGAAGCTCCCTCGTGCGCTCTCCTGTTCCGA
CCCTGCCGCTTACCGGATACCTGTCCGCCTTTCTCCCTTCGGGAAGCGTGGCGCTTTCTCATAGCTCACG
CTGTAGGTATCTCAGTTCGGTGTAGGTCGTTCGCTCCAAGCTGGGCTGTGTGCACGAACCCCCCGTTCAG
CCCGACCGCTGCGCCTTATCCGGTAACTATCGTCTTGAGTCCAACCCGGTAAGACACGACTTATCGCCAC
TGGCAGCAGCCACTGGTAACAGGATTAGCAGAGCGAGGTATGTAGGCGGTGCTACAGAGTTCTTGAAGTG
GTGGCCTAACTACGGCTACACTAGAAGAACAGTATTTGGTATCTGCGCTCTGCTGAAGCCAGTTACCTTC
GGAAAAAGAGTTGGTAGCTCTTGATCCGGCAAACAAACCACCGCTGGTAGCGGTGGTTTTTTTGTTTGCA
AGCAGCAGATTACGCGCAGAAAAAAAGGATCTCAAGAAGATCCTTTGATCTTTTCTACGGGGTCTGACGC
TCAGTGGAACGAAAACTCACGTTAAGGGATTTTGGTCATGAGATTATCAAAAAGGATCTTCACCTAGATC
CTTTTAAATTAAAAATGAAGTTTTAAATCAATCTAAAGTATATATGAGTAAACTTGGTCTGACAGCGGCC
GCAAATGCTAAACCACTGCAGTGGTTACCAGTGCTTGATCAGTGAGGCACCGATCTCAGCGATCTGCCTA
TTTCGTTCGTCCATAGTGGCCTGACTCCCCGTCGTGTAGATCACTACGATTCGTGAGGGCTTACCATCAG
GCCCCAGCGCAGCAATGATGCCGCGAGAGCCGCGTTCACCGGCCCCCGATTTGTCAGCAATGAACCAGCC
AGCAGGGAGGGCCGAGCGAAGAAGTGGTCCTGCTACTTTGTCCGCCTCCATCCAGTCTATGAGCTGCTGT
CGTGATGCTAGAGTAAGAAGTTCGCCAGTGAGTAGTTTCCGAAGAGTTGTGGCCATTGCTACTGGCATCG
TGGTATCACGCTCGTCGTTCGGTATGGCTTCGTTCAACTCTGGTTCCCAGCGGTCAAGCCGGGTCACATG
ATCACCCATATTATGAAGAAATGCAGTCAGCTCCTTAGGGCCTCCGATCGTTGTCAGAAGTAAGTTGGCC
GCGGTGTTGTCGCTCATGGTAATGGCAGCACTACACAATTCTCTTACCGTCATGCCATCCGTAAGATGCT
TTTCCGTGACCGGCGAGTACTCAACCAAGTCGTTTTGTGAGTAGTGTATACGGCGACCAAGCTGCTCTTG
CCCGGCGTCTATACGGGACAACACCGCGCCACATAGCAGTACTTTGAAAGTGCTCATCATCGGGAATCGT
TCTTCGGGGCGGAAAGACTCAAGGATCTTGCCGCTATTGAGATCCAGTTCGATATAGCCCACTCTTGCAC
CCAGTTGATCTTCAGCATCTTTTACTTTCACCAGCGTTTCGGGGTGTGCAAAAACAGGCAAGCAAAATGC
CGCAAAGAAGGGAATGAGTGCGACACGAAAATGTTGGATGCTCATACTCGTCCTTTTTCAATATTATTGA
AGCATTTATCAGGGTTACTAGTACGTCTCTCAAGGATAAGTAAGTAATATTAAGGTACGGGAGGTATTGG
ACAGGCCGCAATAAAATATCTTTATTTTCATTACATCTGTGTGTTGGTTTTTTGTGTGAATCGATAGTAC
TAACATACGCTCTCCATCAAAACAAAACGAAACAAAACAAACTAGCAAAATAGGCTGTCCCCAGTGCAAG
TGCAGGTGCCAGAACATTTCTCT
Features (pLannotate 1.2.2; 28 found; start..end, strand, type, name):
     47..71      +  protein_bind   attB1: mutant version of attB; recombination site for the Gateway® BP reaction BP Clonase™
     74..100     +  misc_feature   pause site (fragment): RNA polymerase II transcriptional pause signal from the human α2 globin gene
    120..149     +  protein_bind   NFAT binding site: NFAT binding site from the human interleukin 2 (IL-2) gene (Mattila et al., 1990) NFAT transcription factor
    150..179     +  protein_bind   NFAT binding site: NFAT binding site from the human interleukin 2 (IL-2) gene (Mattila et al., 1990) NFAT transcription factor
    180..209     +  protein_bind   NFAT binding site: NFAT binding site from the human interleukin 2 (IL-2) gene (Mattila et al., 1990) NFAT transcription factor
    233..262     +  protein_bind   NFAT binding site: NFAT binding site from the human interleukin 2 (IL-2) gene (Mattila et al., 1990) NFAT transcription factor
    263..292     +  protein_bind   NFAT binding site: NFAT binding site from the human interleukin 2 (IL-2) gene (Mattila et al., 1990) NFAT transcription factor
    293..322     +  protein_bind   NFAT binding site: NFAT binding site from the human interleukin 2 (IL-2) gene (Mattila et al., 1990) NFAT transcription factor
    338..358     -  protein_bind   attB4: mutant version of attB; core recombination site for the Gateway® BP reaction BP Clonase™
    374..411     +  promoter       minimal CMV promoter: human cytomegalovirus (CMV) immediate early promoter
    494..514     +  protein_bind   attB3: mutant version of attB; core recombination site for the Gateway® BP reaction BP Clonase™
    541..559     +  promoter       T3 promoter: promoter for bacteriophage T3 RNA polymerase
    623..641     -  promoter       T7 promoter: promoter for bacteriophage T7 RNA polymerase
    668..688     -  protein_bind   attB2: mutant version of attB; core recombination site for the Gateway® BP reaction BP Clonase™
    753..2405    +  CDS            luciferase: firefly luciferase synthetic luc2 version of the luciferase gene
   2409..2456    +  CDS            hCL1: non-ORF yeast peptide conferring ubiquitin-dependent degradation human codon-optimized
   2463..2579    +  CDS            hPEST: PEST degradation sequence from mouse ornithine decarboxylase human codon-optimized
   2628..2749    -  polyA_signal   SV40 poly(A) signal: SV40 polyadenylation signal
   2775..2906    -  CDS            LT_SV40 (fragment): Experimental evidence at protein level: Swiss-Prot protein existence level 1. Isoform 17kT antigen targets host RBL2 for degradation and promotes cell proliferation. Transactivates host cyclin A promoter through its J domain. From Simian virus 40 (SV40).
   2943..3300    +  promoter       SV40 promoter: SV40 enhancer and early promoter
   3331..4368    +  CDS            HygR: hygromycin B phosphotransferase confers resistance to hygromycin
   4392..4440    +  polyA_signal   poly(A) signal: synthetic polyadenylation signal
   4456..4587    +  CDS            TcR (fragment): tetracycline efflux protein; tet; confers resistance to tetracycline
   4767..5355    -  rep_origin     ori: high-copy-number ColE1/pMB1/pBR322/pUC origin of replication
   5555..6415    -  CDS            AmpR: β-lactamase confers resistance to ampicillin, carbenicillin, and related antibiotics
   6416..6457    -  promoter       AmpR promoter (fragment): bla
   6520..6568    +  polyA_signal   poly(A) signal: synthetic polyadenylation signal
   6582..6673    +  misc_feature   pause site: RNA polymerase II transcriptional pause signal from the human α2 globin gene
