[The description below was written by a language model from this plasmid's Addgene catalogue record and pLannotate feature annotations shown in this document.]
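Description:
pGL4_NFAT-RE-CMV-BC0528-luc2 is a mammalian luciferase reporter plasmid built on the pGL4.16 backbone and intended as a barcoded sensor of calcium signalling. It is propagated in E. coli at high copy from a ColE1/pUC-type origin under ampicillin selection (AmpR). An SV40 enhancer/early promoter driving a hygromycin phosphotransferase gene with a synthetic poly(A) signal allows selection in mammalian cells. Upstream of the reporter region, a synthetic poly(A) signal and an RNA polymerase II transcriptional pause site from the human α2 globin gene serve to limit read-through transcription from the backbone, reducing background.

The synthetic payload was assembled by Gateway cloning, and the annotated attB1, attB4, attB3 and attB2 sites suggest a multi-fragment assembly that separates the sensor, promoter and barcode modules. Six NFAT binding sites derived from the human IL-2 gene, arranged as two clusters of three, sit upstream of a minimal CMV promoter. Transcription therefore depends on NFAT, a transcription factor activated through calcium/calcineurin signalling. Between attB3 and attB2 lie opposing T3 and T7 promoter sequences. The feature table does not annotate the barcode itself, but the short interval they flank is the likely position of barcode 0528, placing it in the transcribed region ahead of the reporter.

Downstream is the synthetic firefly luc2 coding sequence fused to hCL1 and hPEST degradation sequences, followed by an SV40 poly(A) signal. The destabilised luciferase turns over quickly, so the signal tracks changes in promoter activity closely. According to the record, the plasmid is used in a multiplexed barcoded assay for profiling ERBB receptor antagonists, in which pathway activity can be read out through the expressed barcode as well as by luminescence.
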