Addgene plasmid #214658: pGL4_NFAT-RE-CMV-BC0528-luc2
Purpose: barcoded assay, Ca2+ sensor
Depositing lab: Michael Wehr. Depositing organization: Systasy Bioscience GmbH. Publication: Protocol for identifying properties of ERBB receptor antagonists using the barcoded ERBBprofiler assay. Popovic L, Rossner MJ, Wehr MC. STAR Protoc. 2024 Apr 16;5(2):102987. doi: 10.1016/j.xpro.2024.102987. PubMed 38635397.
Backbone
  Vector backbone: pGL4.16
  Vector type: Mammalian Expression, Luciferase
Growth in bacteria
  Bacterial resistance: Ampicillin, 100 μg/mL
  Growth temperature: 37°C
  Growth strain: DH5alpha
  Copy number: High Copy
Gene/Insert
  Gene/Insert name: 6x clustered NFAT element with barcode 0528
  Species: Synthetic
  Cloning method: Gateway Cloning
Terms and licenses: Academic/Nonprofit Terms; Industry Terms: Not Available to Industry
How to cite: pGL4_NFAT-RE-CMV-BC0528-luc2 was a gift from Michael Wehr (Addgene plasmid # 214658 ; http://n2t.net/addgene:214658 ; RRID:Addgene_214658)
